Addgene plasmid #82784: pDONR223_PPP2R1A_p.W140C
Purpose: Gateway Donor vector containing PPP2R1A , part of the Target Accelerator Plasmid Collection.
Depositing lab: Jesse Boehm & Matthew Meyerson & David Root. Depositing organization: Broad Institute. Publication: High-throughput Phenotyping of Lung Cancer Somatic Mutations. Berger AH, Brooks AN, Wu X, Shrestha Y, Chouinard C, Piccioni F, Bagul M, Kamburov A, Imielinski M, Hogstrom L, Zhu C, Yang X, Pantel S, Sakai R, Watson J, Kaplan N, Campbell JD, Singh S, Root DE, Narayan R, Natoli T, Lahr DL, Tirosh I, Tamayo P, Getz G, Wong B, Doench J, Subramanian A, Golub TR, Meyerson M, Boehm JS. Cancer Cell. 2016 Aug 8;30(2):214-28. doi: 10.1016/j.ccell.2016.06.022. Epub 2016 Jul 28. PubMed 27478040.
Backbone
  Vector backbone: pDONR223
  Backbone manufacturer: Invitrogen
  Vector type: Gateway Entry vector
Growth in bacteria
  Bacterial resistance: Spectinomycin, 50 μg/mL
  Growth temperature: 37°C
  Growth strain: DH5alpha
  Copy number: High Copy
Gene/Insert
  Gene/Insert name: PPP2R1A (alt name: NM_014225)
  Species: H. sapiens (human)
  Mutation: W140C
  Entrez Gene: PPP2R1A (a.k.a. HJS2, MRD36, PP2A-Aalpha, PP2AA, PP2AAALPHA, PR65A)
  Promoter: None
  Cloning method: Gateway Cloning
  Sequencing primers: 5′ M13pUC-fwd; 3′ M13-Rev
Terms and licenses: Academic/Nonprofit Terms; Industry Terms: Not Available to Industry
Depositor comments: CLOSED (stop codon immediately follows insert)
How to cite: pDONR223_PPP2R1A_p.W140C was a gift from Jesse Boehm & Matthew Meyerson & David Root (Addgene plasmid # 82784 ; http://n2t.net/addgene:82784 ; RRID:Addgene_82784)
