[The description below was written by a language model from this plasmid's Addgene catalogue record and pLannotate feature annotations shown in this document.]
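Description:
pDONR223_PPP2R1A_p.W140C is a Gateway entry clone built on the Invitrogen pDONR223 backbone and belongs to the Target Accelerator Plasmid Collection, a resource assembled for high-throughput functional testing of somatic mutations found in lung cancer. The plasmid is about 4.6 kb and is maintained in E. coli at high copy through a ColE1/pUC-type origin. Selection relies on the aadA (SmR) aminoglycoside adenylyltransferase gene, which confers spectinomycin and streptomycin resistance. It lies downstream of a fragment of the class 1 integron Pc promoter and a remnant of a gentamicin resistance gene.

The payload is the human PPP2R1A open reading frame (reference transcript NM_014225) carrying the W140C substitution. PPP2R1A encodes the PR65/Aα scaffolding subunit of protein phosphatase 2A, which holds the catalytic subunit and a variable regulatory B subunit together in the holoenzyme. The coding sequence is flanked on both sides by attL-type Gateway recombination sites. The automated annotation labels both as attL3, which likely reflects imprecise matching rather than two identical sites. It is a "closed" clone, meaning a stop codon immediately follows the insert, so it suits native or N-terminally tagged expression but not C-terminal fusions.

No promoter drives the insert in this vector. The rrnB T1 and T2 terminators upstream insulate the cassette from read-through transcription. A T7 promoter sits just outside one att site, and the short lacI and lacZα fragments are backbone remnants. The plasmid is therefore a shuttle and storage construct. The mutant ORF is meant to be moved by LR recombination into destination expression vectors, for example to compare the variant allele with wild-type PPP2R1A in cell-based assays.
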