Features (pLannotate 1.2.2; 12 found; start..end, strand, type, name):
    121..213     +  CDS            lacI (fragment): lac repressor; lacI; The lac repressor binds to the lac operator to inhibit transcription in E. coli. This inhibition can be relieved by adding lactose or isopropyl-β-D-thiogalactopyranoside (IPTG).
    268..295     -  terminator     rrnB T2 terminator: transcription terminator T2 from the E. coli rrnB gene
    427..470     +  terminator     rrnB T1 terminator: Escherichia coli rrnB; transcription terminator T1 from the E. coli rrnB gene
    517..553     -  CDS            lacZα (fragment): LacZα fragment of β-galactosidase; lacZ fragment
    570..665     +  protein_bind   attL3: mutant version of attL; recombination site for the Gateway® LR reaction LR Clonase™
    668..2434    +  CDS            PPP2R1A: 2AAA_HUMAN - Experimental evidence at protein level: Swiss-Prot protein existence level 1. The PR65 subunit of protein phosphatase 2A serves as a scaffolding molecule to coordinate the assembly of the catalytic subunit and a variable regulatory B subunit. Upon interaction with GNA12 promotes dephosphorylation of microtubule associated protein TAU/MAPT (PubMed:15525651). Required for proper chromosome segregation and for centromeric localization of SGO1 in mitosis (PubMed:16580887). From Homo sapiens (Human).
   2442..2537    -  protein_bind   attL3: mutant version of attL; recombination site for the Gateway® LR reaction LR Clonase™
   2556..2574    -  promoter       T7 promoter: promoter for bacteriophage T7 RNA polymerase
   2764..2787    +  promoter       Pc promoter (fragment): intI1 (promoter lies within the coding sequence); class 1 integron promoter
   2963..3019    +  CDS            GmR (fragment): gentamycin acetyltransferase; aacC1; confers resistance to gentamycin
   3026..3817    +  CDS            SmR: aminoglycoside adenylyltransferase (Murphy, 1985); aadA; confers resistance to spectinomycin and streptomycin
   3910..4498    +  rep_origin     ori: high-copy-number ColE1/pMB1/pBR322/pUC origin of replication
>Addgene plasmid #82784 | pDONR223_PPP2R1A_p.W140C | addgene full sequence | sequence record 161885 | Addgene NGS result
CTTTCCTGCGTTATCCCCTGATTCTGTGGATAACCGTATTACCGCCTTTGAGTGAGCTGATACCGCTCGC
CGCAGCCGAACGACCGAGCGCAGCGAGTCAGTGAGCGAGGAAGCGGAAGAGCGCCCAATACGCAAACCGC
CTCTCCCCGCGCGTTGGCCGATTCATTAATGCAGCTGGCACGACAGGTTTCCCGACTGGAAAGCGGGCAG
TGAGCGCAACGCAATTAATACGCGTACCGCTAGCCAGGAAGAGTTTGTAGAAACGCAAAAAGGCCATCCG
TCAGGATGGCCTTCTGCTTAGTTTGATGCCTGGCAGTTTATGGCGGGCGTCCTGCCCGCCACCCTCCGGG
CCGTTGCTTCACAACGTTCAAATCCGCTCCCGGCGGATTTGTCCTACTCAGGAGAGCGTTCACCGACAAA
CAACAGATAAAACGAAAGGCCCAGTCTTCCGACTGAGCCTTTCGTTTTATTTGATGCCTGGCAGTTCCCT
ACTCTCGCGTTAACGCTAGCATGGATGTTTTCCCAGTCACGACGTTGTAAAACGACGGCCAGTCTTAAGC
TCGGGCCCCAAATAATGATTTTATTTTGACTGATAGTGACCTGTTCGTTGCAACAAATTGATGAGCAATG
CTTTTTTATAATGCCAACTTTGTACAAAAAAGTTGGCATGGCGGCGGCCGACGGCGACGACTCGCTGTAC
CCCATCGCGGTGCTCATAGACGAACTCCGCAATGAGGACGTTCAGCTTCGCCTCAACAGCATCAAGAAGC
TGTCCACCATCGCCTTGGCCCTTGGGGTTGAAAGGACCCGAAGTGAGCTTCTGCCTTTCCTTACAGATAC
CATCTATGATGAAGATGAGGTCCTCCTGGCCCTGGCAGAACAGCTGGGAACCTTCACTACCCTGGTGGGA
GGCCCAGAGTACGTGCACTGCCTGCTGCCACCGCTGGAGTCGCTGGCCACAGTGGAGGAGACAGTGGTGC
GGGACAAGGCAGTGGAGTCCTTACGGGCCATCTCACACGAGCACTCGCCCTCTGACCTGGAGGCGCACTT
TGTGCCGCTAGTGAAGCGGCTGGCGGGCGGCGACTGTTTCACCTCCCGCACCTCGGCCTGCGGCCTCTTC
TCCGTCTGCTACCCCCGAGTGTCCAGTGCTGTGAAGGCGGAACTTCGACAGTACTTCCGGAACCTGTGCT
CAGATGACACCCCCATGGTGCGGCGGGCCGCAGCCTCCAAGCTGGGGGAGTTTGCCAAGGTGCTGGAGCT
GGACAACGTCAAGAGTGAGATCATCCCCATGTTCTCCAACCTGGCCTCTGACGAGCAGGACTCGGTGCGG
CTGCTGGCGGTGGAGGCGTGCGTGAACATCGCCCAGCTTCTGCCCCAGGAGGATCTGGAGGCCCTGGTGA
TGCCCACTCTGCGCCAGGCCGCTGAAGACAAGTCCTGGCGCGTCCGCTACATGGTGGCTGACAAGTTCAC
AGAGCTCCAGAAAGCAGTGGGGCCTGAGATCACCAAGACAGACCTGGTCCCTGCCTTCCAGAACCTGATG
AAAGACTGTGAGGCCGAGGTGAGGGCCGCAGCCTCCCACAAGGTCAAAGAGTTCTGTGAAAACCTCTCAG
CTGACTGTCGGGAGAATGTGATCATGTCCCAGATCTTGCCCTGCATCAAGGAGCTGGTGTCCGATGCCAA
CCAACATGTCAAGTCTGCCCTGGCCTCAGTCATCATGGGTCTCTCTCCCATCTTGGGCAAAGACAACACC
ATCGAGCACCTCTTGCCCCTCTTCCTGGCTCAGCTGAAGGATGAGTGCCCTGAGGTACGGCTGAACATCA
TCTCTAACCTGGACTGTGTGAACGAGGTGATTGGCATCCGGCAGCTGTCCCAGTCCCTGCTCCCTGCCAT
TGTGGAGCTGGCTGAGGACGCCAAGTGGCGGGTGCGGCTGGCCATCATTGAGTACATGCCCCTCCTGGCT
GGACAGCTGGGAGTGGAGTTCTTTGATGAGAAACTTAACTCCTTGTGCATGGCCTGGCTTGTGGATCATG
TATATGCCATCCGCGAGGCAGCCACCAGCAACCTGAAGAAGCTAGTGGAAAAGTTTGGGAAGGAGTGGGC
CCATGCCACAATCATCCCCAAGGTCTTGGCCATGTCCGGAGACCCCAACTACCTGCACCGCATGACTACG
CTCTTCTGCATCAATGTGCTGTCTGAGGTCTGTGGGCAGGACATCACCACCAAGCACATGCTACCCACGG
TTCTGCGCATGGCTGGGGACCCGGTTGCCAATGTCCGCTTCAATGTGGCCAAGTCTCTGCAGAAGATAGG
GCCCATCCTGGACAACAGCACCTTGCAGAGTGAAGTCAAGCCCATCCTAGAGAAGCTGACCCAGGACCAG
GATGTGGACGTCAAATACTTTGCCCAGGAGGCTCTGACTGTTCTGTCTCTCGCCTGATTGCCAACTTTCT
TGTACAAAGTTGGCATTATAAGAAAGCATTGCTTATCAATTTGTTGCAACGAACAGGTCACTATCAGTCA
AAATAAAATCATTATTTGCCATCCAGCTGATATCCCCTATAGTGAGTCGTATTACATGGTCATAGCTGTT
TCCTGGCAGCTCTGGCCCGTGTCTCAAAATCTCTGATGTTACATTGCACAAGATAAAAATATATCATCAT
GCCTCCTCTAGACCAGCCAGGACAGAAATGCCTCGACTTCGCTGCTACCCAAGGTTGCCGGGTGACGCAC
ACCGTGGAAACGGATGAAGGCACGAACCCAGTGGACATAAGCCTGTTCGGTTCGTAAGCTGTAATGCAAG
TAGCGTATGCGCTCACGCAACTGGTCCAGAACCTTGACCGAACGCAGCGGTGGTAACGGCGCAGTGGCGG
TTTTCATGGCTTGTTATGACTGTTTTTTTGGGGTACAGTCTATGCCTCGGGCATCCAAGCAGCAAGCGCG
TTACGCCGTGGGTCGATGTTTGATGTTATGGAGCAGCAACGATGTTACGCAGCAGGGCAGTCGCCCTAAA
ACAAAGTTAAACATTATGAGGGAAGCGGTGATCGCCGAAGTATCGACTCAACTATCAGAGGTAGTTGGCG
TCATCGAGCGCCATCTCGAACCGACGTTGCTGGCCGTACATTTGTACGGCTCCGCAGTGGATGGCGGCCT
GAAGCCACACAGTGATATTGATTTGCTGGTTACGGTGACCGTAAGGCTTGATGAAACAACGCGGCGAGCT
TTGATCAACGACCTTTTGGAAACTTCGGCTTCCCCTGGAGAGAGCGAGATTCTCCGCGCTGTAGAAGTCA
CCATTGTTGTGCACGACGACATCATTCCGTGGCGTTATCCAGCTAAGCGCGAACTGCAATTTGGAGAATG
GCAGCGCAATGACATTCTTGCAGGTATCTTCGAGCCAGCCACGATCGACATTGATCTGGCTATCTTGCTG
ACAAAAGCAAGAGAACATAGCGTTGCCTTGGTAGGTCCAGCGGCGGAGGAACTCTTTGATCCGGTTCCTG
AACAGGATCTATTTGAGGCGCTAAATGAAACCTTAACGCTATGGAACTCGCCGCCCGACTGGGCTGGCGA
TGAGCGAAATGTAGTGCTTACGTTGTCCCGCATTTGGTACAGCGCAGTAACCGGCAAAATCGCGCCGAAG
GATGTCGCTGCCGACTGGGCAATGGAGCGCCTGCCGGCCCAGTATCAGCCCGTCATACTTGAAGCTAGAC
AGGCTTATCTTGGACAAGAAGAAGATCGCTTGGCCTCGCGCGCAGATCAGTTGGAAGAATTTGTCCACTA
CGTGAAAGGCGAGATCACCAAGGTAGTCGGCAAATAACCCTCGAGCCACCCATGACCAAAATCCCTTAAC
GTGAGTTACGCGTCGTTCCACTGAGCGTCAGACCCCGTAGAAAAGATCAAAGGATCTTCTTGAGATCCTT
TTTTTCTGCGCGTAATCTGCTGCTTGCAAACAAAAAAACCACCGCTACCAGCGGTGGTTTGTTTGCCGGA
TCAAGAGCTACCAACTCTTTTTCCGAAGGTAACTGGCTTCAGCAGAGCGCAGATACCAAATACTGTTCTT
CTAGTGTAGCCGTAGTTAGGCCACCACTTCAAGAACTCTGTAGCACCGCCTACATACCTCGCTCTGCTAA
TCCTGTTACCAGTGGCTGCTGCCAGTGGCGATAAGTCGTGTCTTACCGGGTTGGACTCAAGACGATAGTT
ACCGGATAAGGCGCAGCGGTCGGGCTGAACGGGGGGTTCGTGCACACAGCCCAGCTTGGAGCGAACGACC
TACACCGAACTGAGATACCTACAGCGTGAGCTATGAGAAAGCGCCACGCTTCCCGAAGGGAGAAAGGCGG
ACAGGTATCCGGTAAGCGGCAGGGTCGGAACAGGAGAGCGCACGAGGGAGCTTCCAGGGGGAAACGCCTG
GTATCTTTATAGTCCTGTCGGGTTTCGCCACCTCTGACTTGAGCGTCGATTTTTGTGATGCTCGTCAGGG
GGGCGGAGCCTATGGAAAAACGCCAGCAACGCGGCCTTTTTACGGTTCCTGGCCTTTTGCTGGCCTTTTG
CTCACATGTT
