>Addgene plasmid #82784 | pDONR223_PPP2R1A_p.W140C | depositor partial sequence | sequence record 157510 | Insert sequence
ATGGCGGCGGCCGACGGCGACGACTCGCTGTACCCCATCGCGGTGCTCATAGACGAACTCCGCAATGAGG
ACGTTCAGCTTCGCCTCAACAGCATCAAGAAGCTGTCCACCATCGCCTTGGCCCTTGGGGTTGAAAGGAC
CCGAAGTGAGCTTCTGCCTTTCCTTACAGATACCATCTATGATGAAGATGAGGTCCTCCTGGCCCTGGCA
GAACAGCTGGGAACCTTCACTACCCTGGTGGGAGGCCCAGAGTACGTGCACTGCCTGCTGCCACCGCTGG
AGTCGCTGGCCACAGTGGAGGAGACAGTGGTGCGGGACAAGGCAGTGGAGTCCTTACGGGCCATCTCACA
CGAGCACTCGCCCTCTGACCTGGAGGCGCACTTTGTGCCGCTAGTGAAGCGGCTGGCGGGCGGCGACTGT
TTCACCTCCCGCACCTCGGCCTGCGGCCTCTTCTCCGTCTGCTACCCCCGAGTGTCCAGTGCTGTGAAGG
CGGAACTTCGACAGTACTTCCGGAACCTGTGCTCAGATGACACCCCCATGGTGCGGCGGGCCGCAGCCTC
CAAGCTGGGGGAGTTTGCCAAGGTGCTGGAGCTGGACAACGTCAAGAGTGAGATCATCCCCATGTTCTCC
AACCTGGCCTCTGACGAGCAGGACTCGGTGCGGCTGCTGGCGGTGGAGGCGTGCGTGAACATCGCCCAGC
TTCTGCCCCAGGAGGATCTGGAGGCCCTGGTGATGCCCACTCTGCGCCAGGCCGCTGAAGACAAGTCCTG
GCGCGTCCGCTACATGGTGGCTGACAAGTTCACAGAGCTCCAGAAAGCAGTGGGGCCTGAGATCACCAAG
ACAGACCTGGTCCCTGCCTTCCAGAACCTGATGAAAGACTGTGAGGCCGAGGTGAGGGCCGCAGCCTCCC
ACAAGGTCAAAGAGTTCTGTGAAAACCTCTCAGCTGACTGTCGGGAGAATGTGATCATGTCCCAGATCTT
GCCCTGCATCAAGGAGCTGGTGTCCGATGCCAACCAACATGTCAAGTCTGCCCTGGCCTCAGTCATCATG
GGTCTCTCTCCCATCTTGGGCAAAGACAACACCATCGAGCACCTCTTGCCCCTCTTCCTGGCTCAGCTGA
AGGATGAGTGCCCTGAGGTACGGCTGAACATCATCTCTAACCTGGACTGTGTGAACGAGGTGATTGGCAT
CCGGCAGCTGTCCCAGTCCCTGCTCCCTGCCATTGTGGAGCTGGCTGAGGACGCCAAGTGGCGGGTGCGG
CTGGCCATCATTGAGTACATGCCCCTCCTGGCTGGACAGCTGGGAGTGGAGTTCTTTGATGAGAAACTTA
ACTCCTTGTGCATGGCCTGGCTTGTGGATCATGTATATGCCATCCGCGAGGCAGCCACCAGCAACCTGAA
GAAGCTAGTGGAAAAGTTTGGGAAGGAGTGGGCCCATGCCACAATCATCCCCAAGGTCTTGGCCATGTCC
GGAGACCCCAACTACCTGCACCGCATGACTACGCTCTTCTGCATCAATGTGCTGTCTGAGGTCTGTGGGC
AGGACATCACCACCAAGCACATGCTACCCACGGTTCTGCGCATGGCTGGGGACCCGGTTGCCAATGTCCG
CTTCAATGTGGCCAAGTCTCTGCAGAAGATAGGGCCCATCCTGGACAACAGCACCTTGCAGAGTGAAGTC
AAGCCCATCCTAGAGAAGCTGACCCAGGACCAGGATGTGGACGTCAAATACTTTGCCCAGGAGGCTCTGA
CTGTTCTGTCTCTCGCCTGA
